>Addgene plasmid #23973 | VCP(A232E)-EGFP | addgene full sequence | sequence record 259425 | Addgene NGS Result
GTGATGCGGTTTTGGCAGTACATCAATGGGCGTGGATAGCGGTTTGACTCACGGGGATTTCCAAGTCTCC
ACCCCATTGACGTCAATGGGAGTTTGTTTTGGCACCAAAATCAACGGGACTTTCCAAAATGTCGTAACAA
CTCCGCCCCATTGACGCAAATGGGCGGTAGGCGTGTACGGTGGGAGGTCTATATAAGCAGAGCTGGTTTA
GTGAACCGTCAGATCCGCTAGCGCTACCGGACTCAGATCTCGAGCTCAAGCTTGCGCGCGCCATGGCTTC
TGGAGCCGATTCAAAAGGTGATGACCTATCAACAGCCATTCTCAAACAGAAGAACCGTCCCAATCGGTTA
ATTGTTGATGAAGCCATCAATGAGGACAACAGTGTGGTGTCCTTGTCCCAGCCCAAGATGGATGAATTGC
AGTTGTTCCGAGGTGACACAGTGTTGCTGAAAGGAAAGAAGAGACGAGAAGCTGTTTGCATCGTCCTTTC
TGATGATACTTGTTCTGATGAGAAGATTCGGATGAATAGAGTTGTTCGGAATAACCTTCGTGTACGCCTA
GGGGATGTCATCAGCATCCAGCCATGCCCTGATGTGAAGTACGGCAAACGTATCCATGTGCTGCCCATTG
ATGACACAGTGGAAGGCATTACTGGTAATCTCTTCGAGGTATACCTTAAGCCGTACTTCCTGGAAGCGTA
TCGACCCATCCGGAAAGGAGACATTTTTCTTGTCCGTGGTGGGATGCGTGCTGTGGAGTTCAAAGTGGTG
GAAACAGATCCTAGCCCTTATTGCATTGTTGCTCCAGACACAGTGATCCACTGCGAAGGGGAGCCTATCA
AACGAGAGGATGAGGAAGAGTCCTTGAATGAAGTAGGGTATGATGACATTGGTGGCTGCAGGAAGCAGCT
AGCTCAGATAAAGGAGATGGTGGAACTGCCCCTGAGACATCCTGCCCTCTTTAAGGAAATTGGTGTGAAG
CCTCCTAGAGGAATCCTGCTTTACGGACCTCCTGGAACAGGAAAGACCCTGATTGCTCGAGCTGTAGCAA
ATGAGACTGGAGCCTTCTTCTTCTTGATCAATGGTCCTGAGATCATGAGCAAATTGGCTGGTGAGTCTGA
GAGCAACCTTCGTAAAGCCTTTGAGGAGGCTGAGAAGAATGCTCCTGCCATCATCTTCATTGATGAGCTA
GATGCCATCGCTCCCAAAAGAGAGAAAACTCATGGCGAGGTGGAGCGGCGCATTGTATCACAGTTGTTGA
CCCTCATGGATGGCCTAAAGCAGAGGGCACATGTGATTGTTATGGCAGCAACCAACAGACCCAACAGCAT
TGACCCAGCTCTACGGCGATTTGGTCGCTTTGACAGGGAGGTAGATATTGGAATTCCTGATGCTACAGGA
CGCTTAGAGATTCTTCAGATCCATACCAAGAACATGAAGCTGGCAGATGATGTGGACCTGGAACAGGTAG
CCAATGAGACTCACGGGCATGTGGGTGCTGACTTAGCAGCCCTGTGCTCAGAGGCTGCTCTGCAAGCCAT
CCGCAAGAAGATGGATCTCATTGACCTAGAGGATGAGACCATTGATGCCGAGGTCATGAACTCTCTAGCA
GTTACTATGGATGACTTCCGGTGGGCCTTGAGCCAGAGTAACCCATCAGCACTGCGGGAAACCGTGGTAG
AGGTGCCACAGGTAACCTGGGAAGACATCGGGGGCCTAGAGGATGTCAAACGTGAGCTACAGGAGCTGGT
CCAGTATCCTGTGGAGCACCCAGACAAATTCCTGAAGTTTGGCATGACACCTTCCAAGGGAGTTCTGTTC
TATGGACCTCCTGGCTGTGGGAAAACTTTGTTGGCCAAAGCCATTGCTAATGAATGCCAGGCCAACTTCA
TCTCCATCAAGGGTCCTGAGCTGCTCACCATGTGGTTTGGGGAGTCTGAGGCCAATGTCAGAGAAATCTT
TGACAAGGCCCGCCAAGCTGCCCCCTGTGTGCTATTCTTTGATGAGCTGGATTCGATTGCCAAGGCTCGT
GGAGGTAACATTGGAGATGGTGGTGGGGCTGCTGACCGAGTCATCAACCAGATCCTGACAGAAATGGATG
GCATGTCCACTAAAAAAAATGTGTTCATCATTGGCGCTACCAACCGGCCTGACATCATTGATCCTGCCAT
CCTCAGACCTGGCCGTCTTGATCAGCTCATCTACATCCCACTTCCTGATGAGAAGTCCCGTGTTGCCATC
CTCAAGGCTAACCTGCGCAAGTCCCCAGTTGCCAAGGATGTGGACTTGGAGTTCCTGGCTAAAATGACTA
ATGGCTTCTCTGGAGCTGACCTGACAGAGATTTGCCAGCGTGCTTGCAAGCTGGCCATCCGTGAATCCAT
CGAGAGTGAGATTAGGCGAGAACGAGAGAGGCAGACAAACCCATCAGCCATGGAGGTAGAAGAGGATGAT
CCAGTGCCTGAGATCCGTCGAGATCACTTTGAAGAAGCCATGCGCTTTGCGCGCCGTTCTGTCAGTGACA
ATGACATTCGGAAGTATGAGATGTTTGCCCAGACCCTTCAGCAGAGTCGGGGCTTTGGCAGCTTCAGATT
CCCTTCAGGGAACCAGGGTGGAGCTGGCCCCAGTCAGGGCAGTGGAGGCGGCACAGGTGGCAGTGTATAC
ACAGAAGACAATGATGATGACCTGTATGGCTCGGATCCACCGGTCGCCACCATGGTGAGCAAGGGCGAGG
AGCTGTTCACCGGGGTGGTGCCCATCCTGGTCGAGCTGGACGGCGACGTAAACGGCCACAAGTTCAGCGT
GTCCGGCGAGGGCGAGGGCGATGCCACCTACGGCAAGCTGACCCTGAAGTTCATCTGCACCACCGGCAAG
CTGCCCGTGCCCTGGCCCACCCTCGTGACCACCCTGACCTACGGCGTGCAGTGCTTCAGCCGCTACCCCG
ACCACATGAAGCAGCACGACTTCTTCAAGTCCGCCATGCCCGAAGGCTACGTCCAGGAGCGCACCATCTT
CTTCAAGGACGACGGCAACTACAAGACCCGCGCCGAGGTGAAGTTCGAGGGCGACACCCTGGTGAACCGC
ATCGAGCTGAAGGGCATCGACTTCAAGGAGGACGGCAACATCCTGGGGCACAAGCTGGAGTACAACTACA
ACAGCCACAACGTCTATATCATGGCCGACAAGCAGAAGAACGGCATCAAGGTGAACTTCAAGATCCGCCA
CAACATCGAGGACGGCAGCGTGCAGCTCGCCGACCACTACCAGCAGAACACCCCCATCGGCGACGGCCCC
GTGCTGCTGCCCGACAACCACTACCTGAGCACCCAGTCCGCCCTGAGCAAAGACCCCAACGAGAAGCGCG
ATCACATGGTCCTGCTGGAGTTCGTGACCGCCGCCGGGATCACTCTCGGCATGGACGAGCTGTACAGCGC
TGGCCACCACCATCACCATCACGGATACCCATACGATGTTCCAGATTACGCTAGCTGAGCGGCCGCGACT
CTAGATCATAATCAGCCATACCACATTTGTAGAGGTTTTACTTGCTTTAAAAAACCTCCCACACCTCCCC
CTGAACCTGAAACATAAAATGAATGCAATTGTTGTTGTTAACTTGTTTATTGCAGCTTATAATGGTTACA
AATAAAGCAATAGCATCACAAATTTCACAAATAAAGCATTTTTTTCACTGCATTCTAGTTGTGGTTTGTC
CAAACTCATCAATGTATCTTAAGGCGTAAATTGTAAGCGTTAATATTTTGTTAAAATTCGCGTTAAATTT
TTGTTAAATCAGCTCATTTTTTAACCAATAGGCCGAAATCGGCAAAATCCCTTATAAATCAAAAGAATAG
ACCGAGATAGGGT
[37 nt withheld, positions 3864-3900]
AAAGAACGTGGACTCCAACGTCAAAGG
[49 nt withheld, positions 3928-3976]
T
[91 nt withheld, positions 3978-4068]
G
[124 nt withheld, positions 4070-4193]
CAGGTGGCACTTTTCGGGGAAATGTGCGCGGAACCCCTATTTGTTTATTTTTCTAAATACATTCAAATAT
GTATCCGCTCATGAGACAATAACCCTGATAAATGCTTCAATAATATTGAAAAAGGAAGAGTCCTGAGGCG
GAAAGAACCAGCTGTGGAATGTGTGTCAGTTAGGGTGTGGAAAGTCCCCAGGCTCCCCAGCAGGCAGAAG
TATGCAAAGCATGCATCTCAATTAGTCAGCAACCAGGTGTGGAAAGTCCCCAGGCTCCCCAGCAGGCAGA
AGTATGCAAAGCATGCATCTCAATTAGTCAGCAACCATAGTCCCGCCCCTAACTCCGCCCATCCCGCCCC
TAACTCCGCCCAGTTCCGCCCATTCTCCGCCCCATGGCTGACTAATTTTTTTTATTTATGCAGAGGCCGA
GGCCGCCTCGGCCTCTGAGCTATTCCAGAAGTAGTGAGGAGGCTTTTTTGGAGGCCTAGGCTTTTGCAAA
GATCGATCAAGAGACAGGATGAGGATCGTTTCGCATGATTGAACAAGATGGATTGCACGCAGGTTCTCCG
GCCGCTTGGGTGGAGAGGCTATTCGGCTATGACTGGGCACAACAGACAATCGGCTGCTCTGATGCCGCCG
TGTTCCGGCTGTCAGCGCAGGGGCGCCCGGTTCTTTTTGTCAAGACCGACCTGTCCGGTGCCCTGAATGA
ACTGCAAGACGAGGCAGCGCGGCTATCGTGGCTGGCCACGACGGGCGTTCCTTGCGCAGCTGTGCTCGAC
GTTGTCACTGAAGCGGGAAGGGACTGGCTGCTATTGGGCGAAGTGCCGGGGCAGGATCTCCTGTCATCTC
ACCTTGCTCCTGCCGAGAAAGTATCCATCATGGCTGATGCAATGCGGCGGCTGCATACGCTTGATCCGGC
TACCTGCCCATTCGACCACCAAGCGAAACATCGCATCGAGCGAGCACGTACTCGGATGGAAGCCGGTCTT
GTCGATCAGGATGATCTGGACGAAGAGCATCAGGGGCTCGCGCCAGCCGAACTGTTCGCCAGGCTCAAGG
CGAGCATGCCCGACGGCGAGGATCTCGTCGTGACCCATGGCGATGCCTGCTTGCCGAATATCATGGTGGA
AAATGGCCGCTTTTCTGGATTCATCGACTGTGGCCGGCTGGGTGTGGCGGACCGCTATCAGGACATAGCG
TTGGCTACCCGTGATATTGCTGAAGAGCTTGGCGGCGAATGGGCTGACCGCTTCCTCGTGCTTTACGGTA
TCGCCGCTCCCGATTCGCAGCGCATCGCCTTCTATCGCCTTCTTGACGAGTTCTTCTGAGCGGGACTCTG
GGGTTCGAAATGACCGACCAAGCGACGCCCAACCTGCCATCACGAGATTTCGATTCCACCGCCGCCTTCT
ATGAAAGGTTGGGCTTCGGAATCGTTTTCCGGGACGCCGGCTGGATGATCCTCCAGCGCGGGGATCTCAT
GCTGGAGTTCTTCGCCCACCCTAGGGGGAGGCTAACTGAAACACGGAAGGAGACAATACCGGAAGGAACC
CGCGCTATGACGGCAATAAAAAGACAGAATAAAACGCACGGTGTTGGGTCGTTTGTTCATAAACGCGGGG
TTCGGTCCCAGGGCTGGCACTCTGTCGATACCCCACCGAGACCCCATTGGGGCCAATACGCCCGCGTTTC
TTCCTTTTCCCCACCCCACCCCCCAAGTTCGGGTGAAGGCCCAGGGCTCGCAGCCAACGTCGGGGCGGCA
GGCCCTGCCATAGCCTCAGGTTACTCATATATACTTTAGATTGATTTAAAACTTCATTTTTAATTTAAAA
GGATCTAGGTGAAGATCCTTTTTGATAATCTCATGACCAAAATTCCTTAACGTGAGTTTTCGTTCCACTG
AGCGTCAGACCCCGTAGAAAAGATCAAAGGATCTTCTTGAGATCCTTTTTTTCTGCGCGTAATCTGCTGC
TTGCAAACAAAAAAACCACCGCTACCAGCGGTGGTTTGTTTGCCGGATCAAGAGCTACCAACTCTTTTTC
CGAAGGTAACTGGCTTCAGCAGAGCGCAGATACCAAATACTGTTCTTCTAGTGTAGCCGTAGTTAGGCCA
CCACTTCAAGAACTCTGTAGCACCGCCTACATACCTCGCTCTGCTAATCCTGTTACCAGTGGCTGCTGCC
AGTGGCGATAAGTCGTGTCTTACCGGGTTGGACTCAAGACGATAGTTACCGGATAAGGCGCAGCGGTCGG
GCTGAACGGGGGGTTCGTGCACACAGCCCAGCTTGGAGCGAACGACCTACACCGAACTGAGATACCTACA
GCGTGAGCTATGAGAAAGCGCCACGCTTCCCGAAGGGAGAAAGGCGGACAGGTATCCGGTAAGCGGCAGG
GTCGGAACAGGAGAGCGCACGAGGGAGCTTCCAGGGGGAAACGCCTGGTATCTTTATAGTCCTGTCGGGT
TTCGCCACCTCTGACTTGAGCGTCGATTTTTGTGATGCTCGTCAGGGGGGCGGAGCCTATGGAAAAACGC
CAGCAACGCGGCCTTTTTACGGTTCCTGGCCTTTTGCTGGCCTTTTGCTCACATGTTCTTTCCTGCGTTA
TCCCCTGATTCTGTGGATAACCGTATTACCGCCATGCATTAGTTATTAATAGTAATCAATTACGGGGTCA
TTAGTTCATAGCCCATATATGGAGTTCCGCGTTACATAACTTACGGTAAATGGCCCGCCTGGCTGACCGC
CCAACGACCCCCGCCCATTGACGTCAATAATGACGTATGTTCCCATAGTAACGCCAATAGGGACTTTCCA
TTGACGTCAATGGGTGGAGTATTTACGGTAAACTGCCCACTTGGCAGTACATCAAGTGTATCATATGCCA
AGTACGCCCCCTATTGACGTCAATGACGGTAAATGGCCCGCCTGGCATTATGCCCAGTACATGACCTTAT
GGGACTTTCCTACTTGGCAGTACATCTACGTATTAGTCATCGCTATTACCATG
Features (pLannotate 1.2.2; 16 found; start..end, strand, type, name):
      1..204     +  promoter       CMV promoter: human cytomegalovirus (CMV) immediate early promoter
    227..263     +  misc_feature   MCS (fragment): multiple cloning site
    273..2690    +  CDS            VCP: TERA_HUMAN - Experimental evidence at protein level: Swiss-Prot protein existence level 1. Necessary for the fragmentation of Golgi stacks during mitosis and for their reassembly after mitosis. Involved in the formation of the transitional endoplasmic reticulum (tER). The transfer of membranes from the endoplasmic reticulum to the Golgi apparatus occurs via 50-70 nm transition vesicles which derive from part-rough, part-smooth transitional elements of the endoplasmic reticulum (tER). Vesicle budding from the tER is an ATP-dependent process. The ternary complex containing UFD1, VCP and NPLOC4 b
   2712..3425    +  CDS            EGFP: EGFP is a basic (constitutively fluorescent) green fluorescent protein published in 1996, derived from Aequorea victoria. It is reported to be a rapidly-maturing weak dimer with moderate acid sensitivity.
   3456..3482    +  CDS            3xHA (fragment): three tandem HA epitope tags
   3504..3587    +  CDS            large T antigen (fragment): large T antigen from SV40 (simian virus 40)
   3610..3731    +  polyA_signal   SV40 poly(A) signal: SV40 polyadenylation signal
   3765..4193    -  rep_origin     f1 ori (sequence partly withheld): f1 bacteriophage origin of replication; arrow indicates direction of (+) strand synthesis
   4220..4324    +  promoter       AmpR promoter: bla
   4326..4683    +  promoter       SV40 promoter: SV40 enhancer and early promoter
   4718..5512    +  CDS            NeoR/KanR: aminoglycoside phosphotransferase from Tn5; aph(3')-II (or nptII); confers resistance to neomycin, kanamycin, and G418 (Geneticin®)
   5533..5685    +  CDS            ble (fragment): BLE_KLEPN - Experimental evidence at protein level: Swiss-Prot protein existence level 1. Binding protein with a strong affinity to the bleomycin family of antibiotics. Binds to CL990; an antimitotic-antibiotic compound. From Klebsiella pneumoniae.
   5744..5791    +  polyA_signal   HSV TK poly(A) signal: herpes simplex virus thymidine kinase polyadenylation signal (Cole and Stacy, 1985)
   5882..5898    -  polyA_signal   bGH poly(A) signal (fragment): bovine growth hormone polyadenylation signal
   6120..6708    +  rep_origin     ori: high-copy-number ColE1/pMB1/pBR322/pUC origin of replication
   6883..7186    +  enhancer       CMV enhancer: human cytomegalovirus immediate early enhancer
