[The description below was written by a language model from this plasmid's Addgene catalogue record and pLannotate feature annotations shown in this document.]
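Description:
VCP(A232E)-EGFP is a mammalian expression plasmid built on the Clontech pEGFP-N1 backbone, encoding human valosin-containing protein (VCP, also known as p97, CDC48 or TERA) with the A232E substitution, fused at its C terminus to EGFP. The roughly 2.4 kb VCP coding sequence was inserted between the HindIII and BamHI sites of the multiple cloning site, placing it downstream of the human cytomegalovirus immediate early enhancer/promoter and in frame with EGFP. Transcription terminates at an SV40 polyadenylation signal. The catalogue entry also lists 6xHis and HA tags at the C terminus. The feature table shows a short HA epitope match just after EGFP but does not annotate a His tag, so the His tag's presence rests on the depositor's description. Small matches annotated as SV40 large T antigen, ble and bGH poly(A) fragments are likely backbone remnants or incidental hits rather than functional parts.

The plasmid replicates at high copy in E. coli from a pUC-type ColE1 origin and also carries an f1 origin for single-stranded DNA production. A single Tn5 aminoglycoside phosphotransferase gene serves as a dual marker. The bacterial bla promoter drives it for kanamycin selection in bacteria, while the SV40 early promoter, with an HSV TK polyadenylation signal, drives it for G418 selection of stable mammalian transfectants.

The associated publication concerns the role of VCP/p97 in the maturation of ubiquitin-containing autophagosomes and its impairment by mutations that cause IBMPFD. This suggests the construct is used to express and visualise a fluorescently tagged, disease-associated VCP mutant in cultured mammalian cells, for example to compare its localisation and effects with other VCP variants.
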