Addgene plasmid #23973: VCP(A232E)-EGFP
Depositing lab: Nico Dantuma. Depositing organization: Karolinska Institutet. Publication: VCP/p97 is essential for maturation of ubiquitin-containing autophagosomes and this function is impaired by mutations that cause IBMPFD. Tresse E, Salomons FA, Vesa J, Bott LC, Kimonis V, Yao TP, Dantuma NP, Taylor JP. Autophagy. 2010 Feb 22. 6(2):. 10.4161/auto.6.2.11014 PubMed 20104022.
Backbone
  Vector backbone: pEGFP-N1
  Backbone manufacturer: Clontech
  Backbone size w/o insert (bp): 4733
  Vector type: Mammalian Expression
  Selectable markers: Neomycin (select with G418)
Growth in bacteria
  Bacterial resistance: Kanamycin, 50 μg/mL
  Growth temperature: 37°C
  Growth strain: DH5alpha
  Copy number: High Copy
Gene/Insert
  Gene/Insert name: Valosin containing protein (alt names: p97; CDC48; TERA)
  Species: H. sapiens (human)
  Insert size (bp): 2419
  Mutation: A232E
  Entrez Gene: VCP (a.k.a. CDC48, FTDALS6, TERA, p97)
  Tag / fusion protein: EGFP (C terminal on backbone); 6xHis (C terminal on backbone); HA (C terminal on backbone)
  Cloning method: Restriction Enzyme; 5′ cloning site HindIII (not destroyed); 3′ cloning site BamHI (not destroyed)
  Sequencing primers: 5′ n/a
Terms and licenses: Academic/Nonprofit Terms; Industry Terms: Not Available to Industry
How to cite: VCP(A232E)-EGFP was a gift from Nico Dantuma (Addgene plasmid # 23973 ; http://n2t.net/addgene:23973 ; RRID:Addgene_23973)
