>Addgene plasmid #23973 | VCP(A232E)-EGFP | addgene partial sequence | sequence record 29816 | 23973 with EGFP-N
TGGCGACCGGTGGATCCGAGCCATACAGGTCATCATCATTGTCTTCTGTGTATACACTGCCACCTGTGCC
GCCTCCACTGCCCTGACTGGGGCCAGCTCCACCCTGGTTCCCTGAAGGGAATCTGAAGCTGCCAAAGCCC
CGACTCTGCTGAAGGGTCTGGGCAAACATCTCATACTTCCGAATGTCATTGTCACTGACAGAACGGCGCG
CAAAGCGCATGGCTTCTTCAAAGTGATCTCGACGGATCTCAGGCACTGGATCATCCTCTTCTACCTCCAT
GGCTGATGGGTTTGTCTGCCTCTCTCGTTCTCGCCTAATCTCACTCTCGATGGATTCACGGATGGCCAGC
TTGCAAGCACGCTGGCAAATCTCTGTCAGGTCAGCTCCAGAGAAGCCATTAGTCATTTTAGCCAGGAACT
CCAAGTCCACATCCTTGGCAACTGGGGACTTGCGCAGGTTAGCCTTGAGGATGGCAACACGGGACTTCTC
ATCAGGAAGTGGGATGTAGATGAGCTGATCAAGACGGCCAGGTCTGAGGATGGCAGGATCAATGATGTCA
GGCCGGTTGGTAGCGCCAATGATGAACACATTTTTTTTAGTGGACATGCCATCCATTTCTGTCAGGATCT
GGTTGATGACTCGGTCAGCAGCCCCACCACCATCTCCAATGTTACCTCCACGAGCCTTGGCAATCGAATC
CAGCTCA
