>Addgene plasmid #23973 | VCP(A232E)-EGFP | addgene partial sequence | sequence record 29817 | 23973 with CMV-F
GTCAGATCCGCTAGCGCTACCGGACTCAGATCTCGAGCTCAAGCTTGCGCGCGCCATGGCTTCTGGAGCC
GATTCAAAAGGTGATGACCTATCAACAGCCATTCTCAAACAGAAGAACCGTCCCAATCGGTTAATTGTTG
ATGAAGCCATCAATGAGGACAACAGTGTGGTGTCCTTGTCCCAGCCCAAGATGGATGAATTGCAGTTGTT
CCGAGGTGACACAGTGTTGCTGAAAGGAAAGAAGAGACGAGAAGCTGTTTGCATCGTCCTTTCTGATGAT
ACTTGTTCTGATGAGAAGATTCGGATGAATAGAGTTGTTCGGAATAACCTTCGTGTACGCCTAGGGGATG
TCATCAGCATCCAGCCATGCCCTGATGTGAAGTACGGCAAACGTATCCATGTGCTGCCCATTGATGACAC
AGTGGAAGGCATTACTGGTAATCTCTTCGAGGTATACCTTAAGCCGTACTTCCTGGAAGCGTATCGACCC
ATCCGGAAAGGAGACATTTTTCTTGTCCGTGGTGGGATGCGTGCTGTGGAGTTCAAAGTGGTGGAAACAG
ATCCTAGCCCTTATTGCATTGTTGCTCCAGACACAGTGATCCACTGCGAAGGGGAGCCTATCAAACGAGA
GGATGAGGAAGAGTCCTTGAATGAAGTAGGGTATGATGACATTGGTGGCTGCAGGAAGCAGCTAGCTCAG
ATAAAGGAGATGGTGGAACTGCCCCTGAGACATCCTGCCCTCTTTAAGGAAATTGGTGTGAAGCC
